Addgene plasmid #34839: LAP2-beta-actin in modified pEGFP
Depositing lab: Alice Ting. Depositing organization: Massachusetts Institute of Technology. Publication: A fluorophore ligase for site-specific protein labeling inside living cells. Uttamapinant C, White KA, Baruah H, Thompson S, Fernandez-Suarez M, Puthenveetil S, Ting AY. Proc Natl Acad Sci U S A. 2010 Jun 15. 107(24):10914-9. 10.1073/pnas.0914067107 PubMed 20534555.
Backbone
  Vector backbone: Clontech
  Backbone manufacturer: Clontech
  Backbone size w/o insert (bp): 5000
  Vector type: Mammalian Expression
  Selectable markers: Neomycin (select with G418)
Growth in bacteria
  Bacterial resistance: Kanamycin, 50 μg/mL
  Growth temperature: 37°C
  Growth strain: DH5alpha
  Copy number: High Copy
Gene/Insert
  Gene/Insert name: LAP2-beta-Actin
  Species: H. sapiens (human)
  Insert size (bp): 1218
  Entrez Gene: ACTB (a.k.a. BKRNS, BNS, BRWS1, CSMH, DDS1, PS1TP5BP1, THC8)
  Promoter: CMV
  Tag / fusion protein: HA (N terminal on insert)
  Cloning method: Restriction Enzyme; 5′ cloning site NheI (not destroyed); 3′ cloning site BamHI (not destroyed)
  Sequencing primers: 5′ CMV.F; 3′ SV40.R
Resource information
  A portion of this plasmid was derived from a plasmid made by: Beta-actin in Clontech was a gift from Mike Davidson at FSU.
Terms and licenses: Academic/Nonprofit Terms; Industry Terms: Not Available to Industry
How to cite: LAP2-beta-actin in modified pEGFP was a gift from Alice Ting (Addgene plasmid # 34839 ; http://n2t.net/addgene:34839 ; RRID:Addgene_34839)
