[The description below was written by a language model from this plasmid's Addgene catalogue record.]
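Description:
LAP2-beta-actin in modified pEGFP is a mammalian expression plasmid built on a Clontech pEGFP-type backbone of about 5 kb. It is maintained in E. coli as a high-copy plasmid under kanamycin selection. It also carries a neomycin resistance marker, so transfected mammalian cells can be selected with G418. The record includes no feature table, so the origins of replication, polyadenylation signals and the exact nature of the backbone "modification" are not stated. It is also not stated whether any EGFP coding sequence remains. Because the insert lies between NheI and BamHI, both of which are preserved, EGFP may have been replaced, but this cannot be confirmed from the record.

The payload is a roughly 1.2 kb insert encoding human beta-actin (ACTB) fused to LAP2, expressed from the CMV promoter, which gives strong constitutive expression in mammalian cells. An HA epitope tag is recorded at the N terminus of the insert and allows detection with anti-HA antibodies. LAP2 is a short ligase acceptor peptide: an engineered lipoic acid ligase recognises it and covalently attaches a small-molecule probe to it. According to the associated publication, the approach uses a fluorophore ligase for site-specific protein labelling inside living cells. This construct therefore appears to supply a peptide-tagged actin substrate for that system, so the actin cytoskeleton can be labelled with a small fluorophore rather than a bulky fluorescent protein fusion. The ligase itself is not listed as part of this plasmid and would presumably be supplied separately.
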