>Addgene plasmid #34839 | LAP2-beta-actin in modified pEGFP | depositor partial sequence | sequence record 42022 | insert
GACGTCAGATCCGCTAGCATGTATCCGTACGACGTACCAGACTACGCAGGCTTCGAGATCGACAAGGTGT
GGTACGACCTGGACGCCTCCGGACTCAGATCTCGAGCTATGGATGATGATATCGCCGCGCTCGTCGTCGA
CAACGGCTCCGGCATGTGCAAGGCCGGCTTCGCGGGCGACGATGCCCCCCGGGCCGTCTTCCCCTCCATC
GTGGGGCGCCCCAGGCACCAGGGCGTGATGGTGGGCATGGGTCAGAAGGATTCCTATGTGGGCGACGAGG
CCCAGAGCAAGAGAGGCATCCTCACCCTGAAGTACCCCATCGAGCACGGCATCGTCACCAACTGGGACGA
CATGGAGAAAATCTGGCACCACACCTTCTACAATGAGCTGCGTGTGGCTCCCGAGGAGCACCCCGTGCTG
CTGACCGAGGCCCCCCTGAACCCCAAGGCCAACCGCGAGAAGATGACCCAGATCATGTTTGAGACCTTCA
ACACCCCAGCCATGTACGTTGCTATCCAGGCTGTGCTATCCCTGTACGCCTCTGGCCGTACCACTGGCAT
CGTGATGGACTCCGGTGACGGGGTCACCCACACTGTGCCCATCTACGAGGGGTATGCCCTCCCCCATGCC
ATCCTGCGTCTGGACCTGGCTGGCCGGGACCTGACTGACTACCTCATGAAGATCCTCACCGAGCGCGGCT
ACAGCTTCACCACCACGGCCGAGCGGGAAATCGTGCGTGACATTAAGGAGAAGCTGTGCTACGTCGCCCT
GGACTTCGAGCAAGAGATGGCCACGGCTGCTTCCAGCTCCTCCCTGGAGAAGAGCTACGAGCTGCCTGAC
GGCCAGGTCATCACCATTGGCAATGAGCGGTTCCGCTGCCCTGAGGCACTCTTCCAGCCTTCCTTCCTGG
GCATGGAGTCCTGTGGCATCCACGAAACTACCTTCAACTCCATCATGAAGTGTGACGTGGACATCCGCAA
AGACCTGTACGCCAACACAGTGCTGTCTGGCGGCACCACCATGTACCCTGGCATTGCCGACAGGATGCAG
AAGGAGATCACTGCCCTGGCACCCAGCACAATGAAGATCAAGATCATTGCTCCTCCTGAGCGCAAGTACT
CCGTGTGGATCGGCGGCTCCATCCTGGCCTCGCTGTCCACCTTCCAGCAGATGTGGATCAGCAAGCAGGA
GTATGACGAGTCCGGCCCCTCCATCGTCCACCGCAAATGCTTCTAGGGATCCACCGGATCTAGATAACTG
AT
