>Addgene plasmid #34839 | LAP2-beta-actin in modified pEGFP | addgene partial sequence | sequence record 43163 | CMV-F 5'-CGCAAATGGGCGGTAGGCGTG-3'
TGAACCGTCAGATCCGCTAGCATGTATCCGTACGACGTACCAGACTACGCAGGCTTCGAGATCGACAAGG
TGTGGTACGACCTGGACGCCTCCGGACTCAGATCTCGAGCTATGGATGATGATATCGCCGCGCTCGTCGT
CGACAACGGCTCCGGCATGTGCAAGGCCGGCTTCGCGGGCGACGATGCCCCCCGGGCCGTCTTCCCCTCC
ATCGTGGGGCGCCCCAGGCACCAGGGCGTGATGGTGGGCATGGGTCAGAAGGATTCCTATGTGGGCGACG
AGGCCCAGAGCAAGAGAGGCATCCTCACCCTGAAGTACCCCATCGAGCACGGCATCGTCACCAACTGGGA
CGACATGGAGAAAATCTGGCACCACACCTTCTACAATGAGCTGCGTGTGGCTCCCGAGGAGCACCCCGTG
CTGCTGACCGAGGCCCCCCTGAACCCCAAGGCCAACCGCGAGAAGATGACCCAGATCATGTTTGAGACCT
TCAACACCCCAGCCATGTACGTTGCTATCCAGGCTGTGCTATCCCTGTACGCCTCTGGCCGTACCACTGG
CATCGTGATGGACTCCGGTGACGGGGTCACCCACACTGTGCCCATCTACGAGGGGTATGCCCTCCCCCAT
GCCATCCTGCGTCTGGACCTGGCTGGCCGGGACCTGACTGACTACCTCATGAAGATCCTCACCGAGCGCG
GCTACAGCTTCACCACCACGGCCGAGCGGGAAATCGTGCGTGACATTAAGGAGAAGCTGTGCTACGTCGC
CCTGGACTTCGAGCAAGAGATGGCCACGGCTGCTTCCAGCTCCTCCCTGGAGAAGAGCTACGAGCTGCCT
GACGGCCAGGTCATCACCATTGGCAATGAGCGGTTCCGCTGCCCTG
